>Addgene plasmid #147131 | pAc5.1B-lambdaN-HA-CeAIN1_1-350_O | depositor full sequence | sequence record 289578 | Full Sequence
CTTCAAGGAATTAATTCTATATTCTAAAAACACAAATGATACTTCTAAAAAAAATCATGAATGGCATCAA
CTCTGAATCAAATCTTTGCAGATGCACCTACTTCTCATTTCCACTGTCACATCATTTTTCCAGATCTCGC
TGCCTGTTATGTGGCCCACAAACCAAGACACGTTTTATGGCCATTAAAGCTGGCTGATCGTCGCCAAACA
CCAAATACATATCAATATGTACATTCGAGAAAGAAGCGATCAAAGAAGCGTCTTCGGGCGAGTAGGAGAA
TGCGGAGGAGAAGGAGAACGAGCTGATCTAGTATCTCTCCACAATCCAATGCCAACTGACCAACTGGCCA
TATTCGGAGCAATTTGAAGCCAATTTCCATCGCCTGGCGATCGCTCCATTCTTGGCTATATGTTTTTCAC
CGTTCCCGGGGCCATTTTCAAAGACTCGTCGGTAAGATAAGATTGTGTCACTCGCTGTCTCTCTTCATTT
GTCGAAGAATGCTGAGGAATTTCGCGATGACGTCGGCGAGTATTTTGAAGAATGAGAATAATTTGTATTT
ATACGAAAATCAGTTAGTGGAATTTTCTACAAAAACATGTTATCTATAGATAATTTTGTTGCAAAATATG
TTGACTATGACAAAGATTGTATGTATATACCTTTAATGTATTCTCATTTTCTTATGTATTTATAATGGCA
ATGATGATACTGATGATATTTTAAGATGATGCCAGACCACAGGCTGATTTCTGCGTCTTTTGCCGAACGC
AGTGCATGTGCGGTTGTTGTTTTTTGGAATAGTTTCAATTTTCGGACTGTCCGCTTTGATTTCAGTTTCT
TGGCTTATTCAAAAAGCAAAGTAAAGCCAAAAAAGCGAGATGGCAATACCAAATGCGGCAAAACGGTAGT
GGAAGGAAAGGGGTGCGGGGCAGCGGAAGGAAGGGTGGGGCGGGGCGTGGCGGGGTCTGTGGCTGGGCGC
GACGTCACCGACGTTGGAGCCACTCCTTTGACCATGTGTGCGTGTGTGTATTATTCGTGTCTCGCCACTC
GCCGGTTGTTTTTTTCTTTTTATCTCGCTCTCTCTAGCGCCATCTCGTACGCATGCTCAACGCACCGCAT
GTTGCCGTGTCCTTTATGCGTCATTTTGGCTCGAAATAGGCAATTATTTAAACAAAGATTAGTCAACGAA
AACGCTAAAATAAATAAGTCTACAATATGGTTACTTATTGCCATGTGTGTGCAGCCAACGATAGCAACAA
AAGCAACAACACAGTGGCTTTCCCTCTTTCACTTTTTGTTTGCAAGCGCGTGCGAGCAAGACGGCACGAC
CGGCAAACGCAATTACGCTGACAAAGAGCAGACGAAGTTTTGGCCGAAAAACATCAAGGCGCCTGATACG
AATGCATTTGCAATAACAATTGCGATATTTAATATTGTTTATGAAGCTGTTTGACTTCAAAACACACAAA
AAAAAAAATAAAACAAATTATTTGAAAGAGAATTAGGAATCGGACAGCTTATCGTTACGGGCTAACAGCA
CACCGAGACGAAATAGCTTACCTGACGTCACAGCCTCTGGAAGAACTGCCGCCAAGCAGAGAGAGAGAGA
AAAAGAGGGAGAGCAGCTTAGACCGCATGTGCTTGTGTGTGAGGCGTCTCTCTCTTCGTCTCCTGTTTGC
GCAAACGCATAGACTGCACTGAGAAAATCGATTACCTATTTTTTATGAATGAATATTTGCACTATTACTA
TTCAAAACTATTAAGATAGCAATCACATTCAATAGCCAAATACTATACCACCTGAGCGATGCAACGAAAT
GATCAATTTGAGCAAAAATGCTGCATATTTAGGACGGCATCATTATAGAAATGCTTCTTGCTGTGTACTT
TTCTCTCGTCTGGCAGCTGTTTCGCCGTTATTGTTAAAACCGGCTTAAGTTAGGTGTGTTTTCTACGACT
AGTGATGCCCCTACTAGAAGATGTGTGTTGCACAAATGTCCCTGAATAACCAATTTGAAGTGCAGATAGC
AGTAAACGTAAGCTAATATGAATATTATTTAACTGTAATGTTTTAATATCGCTGGACATTACTAATAAAC
CCACTATAAACACATGTACATATGTATGTTTTGGCATACAATGAGTAGTTGGGGAAAAAATGTGTAAAAG
CACCGTGACCATCACAGCATAAAGATAACCAGCTGAAGTATCGAATATGAGTAACCCCCAAATTGAATCA
CATGCCGCAACTGATAGGACCCATGGAAGTACACTCTTCATGGCGATATACAAGACACACACAAGCACGA
ACACCCAGTTGCGGAGGAAATTCTCCGTAAATGAAAACCCAATCGGCGAACAATTCATACCCATATATGG
TAAAAGTTTTGAACGCGACTTGAGAGCGGAGAGCATTGCGGCTGATAAGGTTTTAGCGCTAAGCGGGCTT
TATAAAACGGGCTGCGGGACCAGTTTTCATATCACTACCGTTTGAGTTCTTGTGCTGTGTGGATACTCCT
CCCGACACAAAGCCGCTCCATCAGCCAGCAGTCGTCTAATCCAGAGACCCCGGATCGGGGTACCAACATG
GACGCACAAACACGACGACGTGAGCGTCGCGCTGAGAAACAAGCTCAATGGAAAGCTGCAAACGGTGGAT
CTCCTCCACATATGGCTTACCCATACGATGTTCCAGATTACGCTCCTCCAAGCTTGAATTCAATGGAGAG
TCTCGCAAAAAACTTCAACAACATTTCAATAGACGACGCAGCGTGGCATCCTAACGACCAACAGCCTGTA
TGGGGAAACAACGGTCTCCAGCAGCAACGTGTCTGGGCTCCGCCGGTACCGCAGCCACAGTTCCCAAACA
GATCGCCATGGCAACAGGAATCGAACGATATCGAGCCAAATGTCAACGAAGCCCTTGTTGGACTCAGTGG
CACAGGCTCATCAAGTCAAAGCCAATGGGGTGGCATTCAGAATACAGATTATGAGAAACAGATATGGGGT
GATCCACCATTGAGCGATGTGCAGTATCCACTTCAACCACATGCCTCGTTCGGTGAATTGAATAGTCTTG
GAGGTCAATCTGCGCCTTGGTCCATAGGGTCTCAGCCAGCGCACCCGGTTTGGAGTAACGGAGGAATGGG
AAAAGAATCTGATGACTTTTGGAAACAGCAACAGCCTCAACAGCATCAGCAATACCCGATGCCATTGCTG
CAGGGAGCCTGGAATACAGGCATGAGACATGGACCACCAGGACAAGGACAACGTAGTGGGCCAATGATGC
AGCAGCAGCAAGACTACCAAGGGGGATGGGGTGGCCCGAATAACATGGGTGGCAACAAGCAGATGAACCG
TCCATGGGGGCAGGACAGCAATCGTGGAATGTCAGGCATGCCGCCCCGAAACGGTCGTCCAAACCACAAC
CAGGGACGGTACTCTGGCAATATGGGTGGCGGTGTTGACGTTTCAGTTCCACCACCGATGGATATGCACA
TGGGAGGTGGTATGGGTGGAATGAGAAATATGGGTGTTGCTCCGAATAGTGGACACGGATCATGGAAGAA
TAACAATGCTGGTGGAGGTCAAGGAGGCCACGGCGGTCAAAGAAACTACAACAACCGTGGTGGAATGGGA
CACAGTGGAAGCCAGAGTGGCGGAGGATCCAATATGTGGAACAGCACCGGAAACAATGGAAGTGGTGGAA
GCATGCAGCAGTTCATGGGAGGAGACCAGCAGTACAACAATCCATTCCCAATCGGCGGAGCTTAGCTCGA
GTCTAGAGGGCCCGCGGTTCGAAGGTAAGCCTATCCCTAACCCTCTCCTCGGTCTCGATTCTACGCGTAC
CGGTCATCATCACCATCACCATTGAGTTTAAACCCGCTGATCAGCCTCGACTGTGCCTTCTAAGGCCTGA
GCTCGCTGATCAGCCTCGATCGAGGATCCAGACATGATAAGATACATTGATGAGTTTGGACAAACCACAA
CTAGAATGCAGTGAAAAAAATGCTTTATTTGTGAAATTTGTGATGCTATTGCTTTATTTGTAACCATTAT
AAGCTGCAATAAACAAGTTAACAACAACAATTGCATTCATTTTATGTTTCAGGTTCAGGGGGAGGTGTGG
GAGGTTTTTTAAAGCAAGTAAAACCTCTACAAATGTGGTATGGCTGATTATGATCAGTCGACCGATGCCC
TTGAGAGCCTTCAACCCAGTCAGCTCCTTCCGGTGGGCGCGGGGCATGACTATCGTCGCCGCACTTATGA
CTGTCTTCTTTATCATGCAACTCGTAGGACAGGTGCCGGCAGCGCTCTGGGTCATTTTCGGCGAGGACCG
CTTTCGCTGGAGCGCGACGATGATCGGCCTGTCGCTTGCGGTATTCGGAATCTTGCACGCCCTCGCTCAA
GCCTTCGTCACTGGTCCCGCCACCAAACGTTTCGGCGAGAAGCAGGCCATTATCGCCGGCATGGCGGCCG
ACGCGCTGGGCTACGTCTTGCTGGCGTTCGCGACGCGAGGCTGGATGGCCTTCCCCATTATGATTCTTCT
CGCTTCCGGCGGCATCGGGATGCCCGCGTTGCAGGCCATGCTGTCCAGGCAGGTAGATGACGACCATCAG
GGACAGCTTCAAGGATCGCTCGCGGCTCTTACCAGCCAGCAAAAGGCCAGGAACCGTAAAAAGGCCGCGT
TGCTGGCGTTTTTCCATAGGCTCCGCCCCCCTGACGAGCATCACAAAAATCGACGCTCAAGTCAGAGGTG
GCGAAACCCGACAGGACTATAAAGATACCAGGCGTTTCCCCCTGGAAGCTCCCTCGTGCGCTCTCCTGTT
CCGACCCTGCCGCTTACCGGATACCTGTCCGCCTTTCTCCCTTCGGGAAGCGTGGCGCTTTCTCAATGCT
CACGCTGTAGGTATCTCAGTTCGGTGTAGGTCGTTCGCTCCAAGCTGGGCTGTGTGCACGAACCCCCCGT
TCAGCCCGACCGCTGCGCCTTATCCGGTAACTATCGTCTTGAGTCCAACCCGGTAAGACACGACTTATCG
CCACTGGCAGCAGCCACTGGTAACAGGATTAGCAGAGCGAGGTATGTAGGCGGTGCTACAGAGTTCTTGA
AGTGGTGGCCTAACTACGGCTACACTAGAAGGACAGTATTTGGTATCTGCGCTCTGCTGAAGCCAGTTAC
CTTCGGAAAAAGAGTTGGTAGCTCTTGATCCGGCAAACAAACCACCGCTGGTAGCGGTGGTTTTTTTGTT
TGCAAGCAGCAGATTACGCGCAGAAAAAAAGGATCTCAAGAAGATCCTTTGATCTTTTCTACGGGGTCTG
ACGCTCAGTGGAACGAAAACTCACGTTAAGGGATTTTGGTCATGAGATTATCAAAAAGGATCTTCACCTA
GATCCTTTTAAATTAAAAATGAAGTTTTAAATCAATCTAAAGTATATATGAGTAAACTTGGTCTGACAGT
TACCAATGCTTAATCAGTGAGGCACCTATCTCAGCGATCTGTCTATTTCGTTCATCCATAGTTGCCTGAC
TCCCCGTCGTGTAGATAACTACGATACGGGAGGGCTTACCATCTGGCCCCAGTGCTGCAATGATACCGCG
AGACCCACGCTCACCGGCTCCAGATTTATCAGCAATAAACCAGCCAGCCGGAAGGGCCGAGCGCAGAAGT
GGTCCTGCAACTTTATCCGCCTCCATCCAGTCTATTAATTGTTGCCGGGAAGCTAGAGTAAGTAGTTCGC
CAGTTAATAGTTTGCGCAACGTTGTTGCCATTGCTGCAGGCATCGTGGTGTCACGCTCGTCGTTTGGTAT
GGCTTCATTCAGCTCCGGTTCCCAACGATCAAGGCGAGTTACATGATCCCCCATGTTGTGCAAAAAAGCG
GTTAGCTCCTTCGGTCCTCCGATCGTTGTCAGAAGTAAGTTGGCCGCAGTGTTATCACTCATGGTTATGG
CAGCACTGCATAATTCTCTTACTGTCATGCCATCCGTAAGATGCTTTTCTGTGACTGGTGAGTACTCAAC
CAAGTCATTCTGAGAATAGTGTATGCGGCGACCGAGTTGCTCTTGCCCGGCGTCAACACGGGATAATACC
GCGCCACATAGCAGAACTTTAAAAGTGCTCATCATTGGAAAACGTTCTTCGGGGCGAAAACTCTCAAGGA
TCTTACCGCTGTTGAGATCCAGTTCGATGTAACCCACTCGTGCACCCAACTGATCTTCAGCATCTTTTAC
TTTCACCAGCGTTTCTGGGTGAGCAAAAACAGGAAGGCAAAATGCCGCAAAAAAGGGAATAAGGGCGACA
CGGAAATGTTGAATACTCATACTCTTCCTTTTTCAATATTATTGAAGCATTTATCAGGGTTATTGTCTCA
TGAGCGGATACATATTTGAATGTATTTAGAAAAATAAACAAATAGGGGTTCCGCGCACATTTCCCCGAAA
AGTGCCACCTGACGTCTAAGAAACCATTATTATCATGACATTAACCTATAAAAATAGGCGTATCACGAGG
CCCTTTCGT
Features (pLannotate 1.2.2; 10 found; start..end, strand, type, name):
     56..2568    +  promoter       Ac5 promoter: Drosophila melanogaster actin 5C promoter
   2588..2653    +  CDS            N (fragment): REGN_LAMBD - Experimental evidence at protein level: Swiss-Prot protein existence level 1. Plays a role as a transcriptional antitermination factor that allows the virus to initiate its lytic phase. Activates expression of the delayed viral early genes by modifying host RNA polymerase (RNAP) into a form that is resistant to termination signals. This antitermination function requires the host NusA protein which serves to stabilize the interaction between antitermination protein N and host RNA polymerase. From Escherichia phage lambda (Bacteriophage lambda).
   2678..2704    +  CDS            3xHA (fragment): three tandem HA epitope tags
   3804..3845    +  CDS            V5 tag: epitope tag from simian virus 5
   3945..4079    -  polyA_signal   SV40 poly(A) signal: SV40 polyadenylation signal
   4102..4186    -  CDS            large T antigen (fragment): large T antigen from SV40 (simian virus 40)
   4187..4657    +  CDS            TcR (fragment): tetracycline efflux protein; tet; confers resistance to tetracycline
   4701..5289    -  rep_origin     ori: high-copy-number ColE1/pMB1/pBR322/pUC origin of replication
   5460..6320    -  CDS            AmpR: β-lactamase; bla; confers resistance to ampicillin, carbenicillin, and related antibiotics
   6321..6425    -  promoter       AmpR promoter: bla
