[The description below was written by a language model from this plasmid's Addgene catalogue record and pLannotate feature annotations shown in this document.]
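Description:
pAc5.1B-lambdaN-HA-CeAIN1_1-350_O is a 6,519 nt insect-cell expression plasmid. The catalogue lists the backbone as unknown, although the name points to a pAc5.1B-type vector and the feature table is consistent with that. It is maintained in E. coli through a ColE1/pUC-type origin and selected with ampicillin via the β-lactamase gene and its own promoter. The annotation calls the origin high-copy, whereas the repository entry lists the plasmid as low copy. A partial tetracycline-resistance coding fragment and a short SV40 large T antigen fragment also appear. These look like backbone remnants rather than functional elements.

Expression is driven by the Drosophila melanogaster actin 5C promoter, a strong constitutive promoter used in cultured Drosophila cells. Immediately downstream lies a short fragment of the bacteriophage lambda N protein, followed by a segment that matches part of a 3xHA annotation and most likely represents a single HA epitope. The unannotated stretch after these tags corresponds in position and length to the stated insert, residues 1–350 of C. elegans AIN-1 (ain-1), a GW182-family protein. The ORF was taken from an NCBI reference transcript. A vector-encoded V5 tag lies downstream of the insert, but the record does not say whether it is translated in frame. An SV40 polyadenylation signal follows.

The lambda N peptide binds BoxB RNA hairpins, so lambdaN-HA fusions are generally used in tethering assays that recruit a protein to a BoxB-containing reporter mRNA, with the HA tag allowing detection or immunoprecipitation. The record states only insect expression as the purpose. However, the associated study concerns AIN-1 interactions with PAB-1 and the PAN2-PAN3 and CCR4-NOT deadenylase complexes, which fits this kind of fragment analysis.
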