Addgene plasmid #147131: pAc5.1B-lambdaN-HA-CeAIN1_1-350_O
Purpose: Insect Expression of CeAIN1_1-350
Depositing lab: Elisa Izaurralde. Depositing organization: Max Planck Institute for Developmental Biology. Publication: The Caenorhabditis elegans GW182 protein AIN-1 interacts with PAB-1 and subunits of the PAN2-PAN3 and CCR4-NOT deadenylase complexes. Kuzuoglu-Ozturk D, Huntzinger E, Schmidt S, Izaurralde E. Nucleic Acids Res. 2012 Jul;40(12):5651-65. doi: 10.1093/nar/gks218. Epub 2012 Mar 7. PubMed 22402495.
Backbone
  Vector backbone: Unknown
  Vector type: Insect Expression
Growth in bacteria
  Bacterial resistance: Ampicillin, 100 μg/mL
  Growth temperature: 37°C
  Growth strain: DH5alpha
  Copy number: Low Copy
Gene/Insert
  Gene/Insert name: CeAIN1_1-350
  Species: C. elegans (nematode)
  Entrez Gene: ain-1
  Cloning method: Unknown
Terms and licenses: Academic/Nonprofit Terms; Industry Terms: Not Available to Industry
Depositor comments: ORF extracted from NCBI:NM_078286.4 Plasmids from this collection were made available to the research community and donated after the lab closed. Please note that the sequence provided by the depositing laboratory may be theoretical/predicted or based on Sanger sequencing results. There may be discrepancies between sequencing results obtained by Addgene and the depositor sequence. If an Addgene verified sequence is not available, please contact before placing your order to request that our lab fully sequence the plasmid.
How to cite: pAc5.1B-lambdaN-HA-CeAIN1_1-350_O was a gift from Elisa Izaurralde (Addgene plasmid # 147131 ; http://n2t.net/addgene:147131 ; RRID:Addgene_147131)
